Addgene plasmid #176921: pcDNA3.1(+)_Granulin 2-no linker
Purpose: express Granulin 2 without linker 3 in mammalian cells
Depositing lab: Thomas Kukar. Depositing organization: Emory University. Publication: Intracellular Proteolysis of Progranulin Generates Stable, Lysosomal Granulins that Are Haploinsufficient in Patients with Frontotemporal Dementia Caused by GRN Mutations. Holler CJ, Taylor G, Deng Q, Kukar T. eNeuro. 2017 Aug 18;4(4). pii: eN-NWR-0100-17. doi: 10.1523/ENEURO.0100-17.2017. eCollection 2017 Jul-Aug. PubMed 28828399.
Backbone
  Vector backbone: pcDNA3.1(+)
  Vector type: Mammalian Expression
  Selectable markers: Neomycin (select with G418)
Growth in bacteria
  Bacterial resistance: Ampicillin, 100 μg/mL
  Growth temperature: 37°C
  Growth strain: DH5alpha
  Copy number: High Copy
Gene/Insert
  Gene/Insert name: Granulin 2 (alt name: GRN)
  Species: H. sapiens (human)
  Entrez Gene: GRN (a.k.a. CLN11, FTD2, GEP, GP88, PCDGF, PEPI, PGRN)
  Tag / fusion protein: Twin-Strep and FLAG tags encoded after Signal Peptide (N terminal on insert)
Terms and licenses: Academic/Nonprofit Terms; Industry Terms: Not Available to Industry
How to cite: pcDNA3.1(+)_Granulin 2-no linker was a gift from Thomas Kukar (Addgene plasmid # 176921 ; http://n2t.net/addgene:176921 ; RRID:Addgene_176921)
