[The description below was written by a language model from this plasmid's Addgene catalogue record and pLannotate feature annotations shown in this document.]
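Description:
pcDNA3.1(+)_Granulin 2-no linker is a 5.7 kb mammalian expression plasmid built on the pcDNA3.1(+) backbone. It expresses a single human granulin domain, Granulin 2, derived from the progranulin gene GRN, without the adjoining linker 3 sequence. In E. coli it is maintained at high copy through a ColE1/pUC-type origin and selected with ampicillin via the β-lactamase gene. An f1 origin is also present, which permits single-stranded DNA production. For mammalian cells, an SV40 enhancer/early promoter drives the neomycin phosphotransferase gene, followed by an SV40 polyadenylation signal, so stable transfectants can be selected with G418.

The payload sits between the human cytomegalovirus immediate-early enhancer/promoter and the bovine growth hormone polyadenylation signal, giving strong constitutive expression. A T7 promoter just upstream of the insert can be used for in vitro transcription or sequencing. According to the catalogue entry, the open reading frame begins with a signal peptide, followed by Twin-Strep and FLAG tags and then the granulin domain. The tagged peptide should therefore enter the secretory pathway and can be detected or affinity-purified through its N-terminal tags. The automated annotation marks only a short GRN fragment, matched to a guinea pig homologue, although the record lists the insert as human. It does not separately annotate the signal peptide or the tags. Several small hits, including the truncated HIV LTR, ble and lacI fragments, are probably backbone remnants or annotation artefacts rather than functional elements.

The construct is intended for expressing an individual granulin in mammalian cells. The associated work concerns the processing of progranulin into stable lysosomal granulins and their reduction in frontotemporal dementia caused by GRN mutations.
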