Features (pLannotate 1.2.2; 20 found; start..end, strand, type, name):
    150..202     -  misc_feature   bom (fragment): basis of mobility region from pBR322
    357..736     +  enhancer       CMV enhancer: human cytomegalovirus immediate early enhancer
    737..940     +  promoter       CMV promoter: human cytomegalovirus (CMV) immediate early promoter
    936..969     +  LTR            5' LTR (truncated) (fragment): truncated 5' long terminal repeat (LTR) from HIV-1
    985..1003    +  promoter       T7 promoter: promoter for bacteriophage T7 RNA polymerase
   1219..1476    +  CDS            GRN (fragment): GRN_CAVPO - Experimental evidence at protein level: Swiss-Prot protein existence level 1. [Granulin-7]: Stabilizes CTSD through interaction with CTSD leading to maintain its aspartic-type peptidase activity. From Cavia porcellus (Guinea pig).
   1439..1663    +  polyA_signal   bGH poly(A) signal: bovine growth hormone polyadenylation signal
   1667..1688    +  promoter       SV40 promoter (fragment): SV40 enhancer and early promoter
   1709..2137    +  rep_origin     f1 ori (sequence partly withheld): f1 bacteriophage origin of replication; arrow indicates direction of (+) strand synthesis
   2151..2480    +  promoter       SV40 promoter: SV40 enhancer and early promoter
   2547..3338    +  CDS            neo: KKA2_KLEPN - Also known as kan, nptII. Experimental evidence at protein level: Swiss-Prot protein existence level 1. Resistance to kanamycin, neomycin, paromomycin, ribostamycin, butirosin and gentamicin B. From Klebsiella pneumoniae.
   3362..3520    +  CDS            ble (fragment): BLE_KLEPN - Experimental evidence at protein level: Swiss-Prot protein existence level 1. Binding protein with a strong affinity to the bleomycin family of antibiotics. Binds to CL990; an antimitotic-antibiotic compound. From Klebsiella pneumoniae.
   3515..3636    +  polyA_signal   SV40 poly(A) signal: SV40 polyadenylation signal
   3709..3725    -  protein_bind   lac operator: The lac repressor binds to the lac operator to inhibit transcription in E. coli. This inhibition can be relieved by adding lactose or isopropyl-β-D-thiogalactopyranoside (IPTG). lac repressor encoded by lacI
   3733..3763    -  promoter       lac promoter: promoter for the E. coli lac operon
   3778..3799    -  protein_bind   CAP binding site: CAP binding activates transcription in the presence of cAMP. E. coli catabolite activator protein
   3812..3904    -  CDS            lacI (fragment): lac repressor; lacI; The lac repressor binds to the lac operator to inhibit transcription in E. coli. This inhibition can be relieved by adding lactose or isopropyl-β-D-thiogalactopyranoside (IPTG).
   4087..4675    -  rep_origin     ori: high-copy-number ColE1/pMB1/pBR322/pUC origin of replication
   4846..5706    -  CDS            AmpR: β-lactamase; bla; confers resistance to ampicillin, carbenicillin, and related antibiotics
   5707..91      -  promoter       AmpR promoter (across the origin): bla
>Addgene plasmid #176921 | pcDNA3.1(+)_Granulin 2-no linker | addgene full sequence | sequence record 362540 | Addgene NGS Result
AATATTATTGAAGCATTTATCAGGGTTATTGTCTCATGAGCGGATACATATTTGAATGTATTTAGAAAAA
TAAACAAATAGGGGTTCCGCGCACATTTCCCCGAAAAGTGCCACCTGACGTCGACGGATCGGGAGATCTC
CCGATCCCCTATGGTGCACTCTCAGTACAATCTGCTCTGATGCCGCATAGTTAAGCCAGTATCTGCTCCC
TGCTTGTGTGTTGGAGGTCGCTGAGTAGTGCGCGAGCAAAATTTAAGCTACAACAAGGCAAGGCTTGACC
GACAATTGCATGAAGAATCTGCTTAGGGTTAGGCGTTTTGCGCTGCTTCGCGATGTACGGGCCAGATATA
CGCGTTGACATTGATTATTGACTAGTTATTAATAGTAATCAATTACGGGGTCATTAGTTCATAGCCCATA
TATGGAGTTCCGCGTTACATAACTTACGGTAAATGGCCCGCCTGGCTGACCGCCCAACGACCCCCGCCCA
TTGACGTCAATAATGACGTATGTTCCCATAGTAACGCCAATAGGGACTTTCCATTGACGTCAATGGGTGG
AGTATTTACGGTAAACTGCCCACTTGGCAGTACATCAAGTGTATCATATGCCAAGTACGCCCCCTATTGA
CGTCAATGACGGTAAATGGCCCGCCTGGCATTATGCCCAGTACATGACCTTATGGGACTTTCCTACTTGG
CAGTACATCTACGTATTAGTCATCGCTATTACCATGGTGATGCGGTTTTGGCAGTACATCAATGGGCGTG
GATAGCGGTTTGACTCACGGGGATTTCCAAGTCTCCACCCCATTGACGTCAATGGGAGTTTGTTTTGGCA
CCAAAATCAACGGGACTTTCCAAAATGTCGTAACAACTCCGCCCCATTGACGCAAATGGGCGGTAGGCGT
GTACGGTGGGAGGTCTATATAAGCAGAGCTCTCTGGCTAACTAGAGAACCCACTGCTTACTGGCTTATCG
AAATTAATACGACTCACTATAGGGAGACCCAAGCTGGCTAGCGTTTAAACTTAAGCTTGCCACCATGTGG
ACCCTGGTGTCCTGGGTCGCACTGACAGCAGGACTGGTGGCTGGATCTGCATGGAGTCACCCCCAGTTCG
AGAAGGGAGGAGGATCCGGAGGAGGATCAGGAGGGAGCGCATGGTCCCATCCTCAGTTTGAAAAAGGCGC
CTCTGACTACAAGGACGATGACGATAAAGCTATCCAGTGCCCTGACTCTCAGTTCGAGTGTCCAGACTTC
AGCACATGCTGCGTGATGGTCGATGGATCATGGGGCTGCTGTCCCATGCCTCAGGCCAGCTGCTGTGAAG
ACAGGGTGCACTGCTGTCCACATGGCGCCTTCTGCGATCTGGTCCACACTCGGTGTATTACCTGACTCGA
GTCTAGAGGGCCCGTTTAAACCCGCTGATCAGCCTCGACTGTGCCTTCTAGTTGCCAGCCATCTGTTGTT
TGCCCCTCCCCCGTGCCTTCCTTGACCCTGGAAGGTGCCACTCCCACTGTCCTTTCCTAATAAAATGAGG
AAATTGCATCGCATTGTCTGAGTAGGTGTCATTCTATTCTGGGGGGTGGGGTGGGGCAGGACAGCAAGGG
GGAGGATTGGGAAGACAATAGCAGGCATGCTGGGGATGCGGTGGGCTCTATGGCTTCTGAGGCGGAAAGA
ACCAGCTGGGGCTCTAGGGGGTATCCCC
[124 nt withheld, positions 1709-1832]
C
[91 nt withheld, positions 1834-1924]
A
[49 nt withheld, positions 1926-1974]
CCTTTGACGTTGGAGTCCACGTTCTTT
[37 nt withheld, positions 2002-2038]
ACCCTATCTCGGTCTATTCTTTTGATTTATAAGGGATTTTGCCGATTTCGGCCTATTGGTTAAAAAATGA
GCTGATTTAACAAAAATTTAACGCGAATTAATTCTGTGGAATGTGTGTCAGTTAGGGTGTGGAAAGTCCC
CAGGCTCCCCAGCAGGCAGAAGTATGCAAAGCATGCATCTCAATTAGTCAGCAACCAGGTGTGGAAAGTC
CCCAGGCTCCCCAGCAGGCAGAAGTATGCAAAGCATGCATCTCAATTAGTCAGCAACCATAGTCCCGCCC
CTAACTCCGCCCATCCCGCCCCTAACTCCGCCCAGTTCCGCCCATTCTCCGCCCCATGGCTGACTAATTT
TTTTTATTTATGCAGAGGCCGAGGCCGCCTCTGCCTCTGAGCTATTCCAGAAGTAGTGAGGAGGCTTTTT
TGGAGGCCTAGGCTTTTGCAAAAAGCTCCCGGGAGCTTGTATATCCATTTTCGGATCTGATCAAGAGACA
GGATGAGGATCGTTTCGCATGATTGAACAAGATGGATTGCACGCAGGTTCTCCGGCCGCTTGGGTGGAGA
GGCTATTCGGCTATGACTGGGCACAACAGACAATCGGCTGCTCTGATGCCGCCGTGTTCCGGCTGTCAGC
GCAGGGGCGCCCGGTTCTTTTTGTCAAGACCGACCTGTCCGGTGCCCTGAATGAACTGCAGGACGAGGCA
GCGCGGCTATCGTGGCTGGCCACGACGGGCGTTCCTTGCGCAGCTGTGCTCGACGTTGTCACTGAAGCGG
GAAGGGACTGGCTGCTATTGGGCGAAGTGCCGGGGCAGGATCTCCTGTCATCTCACCTTGCTCCTGCCGA
GAAAGTATCCATCATGGCTGATGCAATGCGGCGGCTGCATACGCTTGATCCGGCTACCTGCCCATTCGAC
CACCAAGCGAAACATCGCATCGAGCGAGCACGTACTCGGATGGAAGCCGGTCTTGTCGATCAGGATGATC
TGGACGAAGAGCATCAGGGGCTCGCGCCAGCCGAACTGTTCGCCAGGCTCAAGGCGCGCATGCCCGACGG
CGAGGATCTCGTCGTGACCCATGGCGATGCCTGCTTGCCGAATATCATGGTGGAAAATGGCCGCTTTTCT
GGATTCATCGACTGTGGCCGGCTGGGTGTGGCGGACCGCTATCAGGACATAGCGTTGGCTACCCGTGATA
TTGCTGAAGAGCTTGGCGGCGAATGGGCTGACCGCTTCCTCGTGCTTTACGGTATCGCCGCTCCCGATTC
GCAGCGCATCGCCTTCTATCGCCTTCTTGACGAGTTCTTCTGAGCGGGACTCTGGGGTTCGAAATGACCG
ACCAAGCGACGCCCAACCTGCCATCACGAGATTTCGATTCCACCGCCGCCTTCTATGAAAGGTTGGGCTT
CGGAATCGTTTTCCGGGACGCCGGCTGGATGATCCTCCAGCGCGGGGATCTCATGCTGGAGTTCTTCGCC
CACCCCAACTTGTTTATTGCAGCTTATAATGGTTACAAATAAAGCAATAGCATCACAAATTTCACAAATA
AAGCATTTTTTTCACTGCATTCTAGTTGTGGTTTGTCCAAACTCATCAATGTATCTTATCATGTCTGTAT
ACCGTCGACCTCTAGCTAGAGCTTGGCGTAATCATGGTCATAGCTGTTTCCTGTGTGAAATTGTTATCCG
CTCACAATTCCACACAACATACGAGCCGGAAGCATAAAGTGTAAAGCCTGGGGTGCCTAATGAGTGAGCT
AACTCACATTAATTGCGTTGCGCTCACTGCCCGCTTTCCAGTCGGGAAACCTGTCGTGCCAGCTGCATTA
ATGAATCGGCCAACGCGCGGGGAGAGGCGGTTTGCGTATTGGGCGCTCTTCCGCTTCCTCGCTCACTGAC
TCGCTGCGCTCGGTCGTTCGGCTGCGGCGAGCGGTATCAGCTCACTCAAAGGCGGTAATACGGTTATCCA
CAGAATCAGGGGATAACGCAGGAAAGAACATGTGAGCAAAAGGCCAGCAAAAGGCCAGGAACCGTAAAAA
GGCCGCGTTGCTGGCGTTTTTCCATAGGCTCCGCCCCCCTGACGAGCATCACAAAAATCGACGCTCAAGT
CAGAGGTGGCGAAACCCGACAGGACTATAAAGATACCAGGCGTTTCCCCCTGGAAGCTCCCTCGTGCGCT
CTCCTGTTCCGACCCTGCCGCTTACCGGATACCTGTCCGCCTTTCTCCCTTCGGGAAGCGTGGCGCTTTC
TCATAGCTCACGCTGTAGGTATCTCAGTTCGGTGTAGGTCGTTCGCTCCAAGCTGGGCTGTGTGCACGAA
CCCCCCGTTCAGCCCGACCGCTGCGCCTTATCCGGTAACTATCGTCTTGAGTCCAACCCGGTAAGACACG
ACTTATCGCCACTGGCAGCAGCCACTGGTAACAGGATTAGCAGAGCGAGGTATGTAGGCGGTGCTACAGA
GTTCTTGAAGTGGTGGCCTAACTACGGCTACACTAGAAGAACAGTATTTGGTATCTGCGCTCTGCTGAAG
CCAGTTACCTTCGGAAAAAGAGTTGGTAGCTCTTGATCCGGCAAACAAACCACCGCTGGTAGCGGTGGTT
TTTTTGTTTGCAAGCAGCAGATTACGCGCAGAAAAAAAGGATCTCAAGAAGATCCTTTGATCTTTTCTAC
GGGGTCTGACGCTCAGTGGAACGAAAACTCACGTTAAGGGATTTTGGTCATGAGATTATCAAAAAGGATC
TTCACCTAGATCCTTTTAAATTAAAAATGAAGTTTTAAATCAATCTAAAGTATATATGAGTAAACTTGGT
CTGACAGTTACCAATGCTTAATCAGTGAGGCACCTATCTCAGCGATCTGTCTATTTCGTTCATCCATAGT
TGCCTGACTCCCCGTCGTGTAGATAACTACGATACGGGAGGGCTTACCATCTGGCCCCAGTGCTGCAATG
ATACCGCGAGACCCACGCTCACCGGCTCCAGATTTATCAGCAATAAACCAGCCAGCCGGAAGGGCCGAGC
GCAGAAGTGGTCCTGCAACTTTATCCGCCTCCATCCAGTCTATTAATTGTTGCCGGGAAGCTAGAGTAAG
TAGTTCGCCAGTTAATAGTTTGCGCAACGTTGTTGCCATTGCTACAGGCATCGTGGTGTCACGCTCGTCG
TTTGGTATGGCTTCATTCAGCTCCGGTTCCCAACGATCAAGGCGAGTTACATGATCCCCCATGTTGTGCA
AAAAAGCGGTTAGCTCCTTCGGTCCTCCGATCGTTGTCAGAAGTAAGTTGGCCGCAGTGTTATCACTCAT
GGTTATGGCAGCACTGCATAATTCTCTTACTGTCATGCCATCCGTAAGATGCTTTTCTGTGACTGGTGAG
TACTCAACCAAGTCATTCTGAGAATAGTGTATGCGGCGACCGAGTTGCTCTTGCCCGGCGTCAATACGGG
ATAATACCGCGCCACATAGCAGAACTTTAAAAGTGCTCATCATTGGAAAACGTTCTTCGGGGCGAAAACT
CTCAAGGATCTTACCGCTGTTGAGATCCAGTTCGATGTAACCCACTCGTGCACCCAACTGATCTTCAGCA
TCTTTTACTTTCACCAGCGTTTCTGGGTGAGCAAAAACAGGAAGGCAAAATGCCGCAAAAAAGGGAATAA
GGGCGACACGGAAATGTTGAATACTCATACTCTTCCTTTTTC
